Addgene plasmid #128767: pARS3_MUbCAS9_MC
Purpose: (Empty Backbone) T-DNA binary vector for CRISPR/Cas9 gene editing in rice; has a MCS for cloning gRNA
Depositing lab: Zachary Nimchuk. Depositing organization: University of North Carolina at Chapel Hill. Publication: Type-B response regulators of rice play key roles in growth, development, and cytokinin signaling. Worthen JM, Yamburenko MV, Lim J, Nimchuk ZL, Kieber JJ, Schaller GE. Development. 2019 Jun 3. pii: dev.174870. doi: 10.1242/dev.174870. PubMed 31160418.
Backbone
  Vector backbone: pARS3
  Backbone manufacturer: Thilmony,R.
  Backbone size (bp): 7700
  Modifications to backbone: The T-DNA portion of the vector incorporates MCS for cloning gRNAs, a transformation booster sequence (TBS), a plant-codon-optimized hemagglutinin (HA)- tagged nuclear-localized Cas9 gene (Cas9-HA-N7), driven by the Zea mays UBQ10 promoter and containing a ribosomal-binding site (RBS), and OCS terminator.
  Vector type: Plant Expression
  Selectable markers: Hygromycin
  Tag / fusion protein: HA
Growth in bacteria
  Bacterial resistance: Kanamycin, 50 μg/mL
  Growth temperature: 37°C
  Growth strain: ccdB Survival
  Copy number: High Copy
Terms and licenses: Academic/Nonprofit Terms; Industry Terms: Not Available to Industry
How to cite: pARS3_MUbCAS9_MC was a gift from Zachary Nimchuk (Addgene plasmid # 128767 ; http://n2t.net/addgene:128767 ; RRID:Addgene_128767)
