[The description below was written by a language model from this plasmid's Addgene catalogue record and pLannotate feature annotations shown in this document.]
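Description:
pARS3_MUbCAS9_MC is an Agrobacterium T-DNA binary vector built on the pARS3 backbone for CRISPR/Cas9 gene editing in rice. It is supplied as an empty backbone: it carries Cas9 and a plant selection cassette, and a multiple cloning site in the T-DNA is meant to receive user-supplied guide RNA expression units. Outside the T-DNA borders, the sequenced plasmid (about 16.5 kb) has an IncP oriV with its trans-acting replication gene trfA, which gives broad-host-range maintenance. It also has a high-copy ColE1/pUC-type origin for E. coli and an aphA-3 kanamycin resistance gene for bacterial selection. The record lists a ccdB-tolerant growth strain, but no ccdB feature is annotated.

Between the nopaline-type right and left border repeats, a maize polyubiquitin promoter drives a plant-codon-optimised Streptococcus pyogenes Cas9. The TMV Ω translational enhancer precedes the coding sequence and presumably corresponds to the record's "ribosomal-binding site". According to the catalogue, Cas9 is fused to an HA tag and an N7 nuclear localisation sequence, and the unit ends in the octopine synthase terminator. Gateway attB1 and attB2 sites flank the Cas9 unit, suggesting it was introduced by recombination. The unannotated stretch of roughly 2 kb between the right border and the maize promoter may hold the MCS and transformation booster sequence named in the catalogue, though the table does not label them. Downstream, the rice RUBQ2 polyubiquitin promoter drives a ubiquitin monomer followed directly by hygromycin phosphotransferase, ending in a CaMV polyadenylation signal, for hygromycin selection of transformed plant tissue.

The two feature tables agree through the Cas9 cassette. The depositor's sequence, however, annotates HygR, KanR and trfA as scrambled, interleaved fragments, whereas the repository's sequencing result shows them intact, so the latter is the more reliable map.
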