Features (pLannotate 1.2.2; 35 found; start..end, strand, type, name):
     99..123     -  misc_feature   RB T-DNA repeat: right border repeat from nopaline C58 T-DNA
   2324..3686    +  promoter       Ubi promoter (fragment): maize polyubiquitin gene promoter
   3699..3723    +  protein_bind   attB1: mutant version of attB; recombination site for the Gateway® BP reaction BP Clonase™
   3742..3797    +  misc_feature   TMV Ω: translational enhancer from the tobacco mosaic virus 5'-leader sequence (Gallie et al., 1988)
   3805..7908    +  CDS            cas9: CAS9_STRP1 - Also known as csn1 From Streptococcus pyogenes serotype M1.
   8202..8226    -  protein_bind   attB2: mutant version of attB; recombination site for the Gateway® BP reaction BP Clonase™
   8245..8952    +  terminator     OCS terminator: octopine synthase terminator
   8985..9003    -  promoter       SP6 promoter: promoter for bacteriophage SP6 RNA polymerase
   9098..10806   +  promoter       Ubi promoter: RUBQ2; promoter for the rice (Oryza sativa) polyubiquitin gene RUBQ2
  10807..11034   +  CDS            UBIQ_AVESA: Experimental evidence at protein level: Swiss-Prot protein existence level 1. Ubiquitin exists either covalently attached to another protein, or free (unanchored). When covalently bound, it is conjugated to target proteins via an isopeptide bond either as a monomer (monoubiquitin), a polymer linked via different Lys residues of the ubiquitin (polyubiquitin chains) or a linear polymer linked via the initiator Met of the ubiquitin (linear polyubiquitin chains). Polyubiquitin chains, when attached to a target protein, have different functions depending on the Lys residue of the ubiquitin that is
  11041..11584   +  CDS            HygR (fragment): hygromycin B phosphotransferase confers resistance to hygromycin
  11585..11679   +  CDS            KanR (fragment): aminoglycoside phosphotransferase; aphA-3; confers resistance to kanamycin
  11679..11772   +  CDS            KanR (fragment): aminoglycoside phosphotransferase; aphA-3; confers resistance to kanamycin
  11773..11855   +  CDS            KanR (fragment): aminoglycoside phosphotransferase; aphA-3; confers resistance to kanamycin
  12148..12242   +  CDS            trfA (fragment): trans-acting replication protein that binds to and activates oriV
  12242..12336   +  CDS            trfA (fragment): trans-acting replication protein that binds to and activates oriV
  12337..12431   +  CDS            trfA (fragment): trans-acting replication protein that binds to and activates oriV
  12431..12524   +  CDS            trfA (fragment): trans-acting replication protein that binds to and activates oriV
  12525..12619   +  CDS            trfA (fragment): trans-acting replication protein that binds to and activates oriV
  12619..12712   +  CDS            trfA (fragment): trans-acting replication protein that binds to and activates oriV
  12713..13194   +  CDS            HygR (fragment): aminoglycoside phosphotransferase from E. coli confers resistance to hygromycin
  13213..13387   +  polyA_signal   CaMV poly(A) signal: cauliflower mosaic virus polyadenylation signal
  13500..13524   -  misc_feature   LB T-DNA repeat: left border repeat from nopaline C58 T-DNA
  13602..14233   +  rep_origin     oriV: incP origin of replication
  14445..14780   +  CDS            KanR (fragment): aminoglycoside phosphotransferase; aphA-3; confers resistance to kanamycin
  14781..14875   +  CDS            KanR (fragment): aminoglycoside phosphotransferase; aphA-3; confers resistance to kanamycin
  14872..14968   +  CDS            KanR (fragment): aminoglycoside phosphotransferase; aphA-3; confers resistance to kanamycin
  14974..15062   +  CDS            trfA (fragment): trans-acting replication protein that binds to and activates oriV
  15062..15160   +  CDS            trfA (fragment): trans-acting replication protein that binds to and activates oriV
  15157..15251   +  CDS            trfA (fragment): trans-acting replication protein that binds to and activates oriV
  15251..15344   +  CDS            trfA (fragment): trans-acting replication protein that binds to and activates oriV
  15345..15438   +  CDS            trfA (fragment): trans-acting replication protein that binds to and activates oriV
  15439..15532   +  CDS            trfA (fragment): trans-acting replication protein that binds to and activates oriV
  15582..15609   +  CDS            TetR (fragment): tetracycline resistance regulatory protein; tetR
  15798..16386   -  rep_origin     ori: high-copy-number ColE1/pMB1/pBR322/pUC origin of replication
>Addgene plasmid #128767 | pARS3_MUbCAS9_MC | depositor full sequence | sequence record 246848 | pARS3_MUbCAS9_MC sequence 16501 bps
TCCTGTGGTTGGCATGCACATACAAATGGACGAACGGATAAACCTTTTCACGCCCTTTTAAATATCCGAT
TATTCTAATAAACGCTCTTTTCTCTTAGGTTTACCCGCCAATATATCCTGTCAAACACTGATAGTTTCGC
GTAGCGGATAACAATTTCACACAGGGATATCACTAGTAAAAGGTACATTTAAATCAGTTCGATGACCCTA
GGCTGAACTGGTACGGCCGGCCTCGATGCTTACGCACGTGAATTCCGGATCGCCTGCAGGGACTTGACAA
TTGTACCAGTTTAAACAAGTTGTAATGAGTTGCTGGCCTCTCTTGGGATTGTTCATCAAAGTAGCTGTCC
CTACACACCACAACAGAATGGTGTTGTGGAGAGAAAGCACAGACACATCCTTGAGATGGCAAGGGCACTT
AAGTTTCAGAGTGGTGTACCTACCAGGTTTTGGGGAGACTGTGTCAAGACTGTTGTATACCTGATCAATA
GACTCCCTACTCCAATCTTACAAGGCAAATGTCCATATGAACTACTCTATCAGAAACATGCCAAGCTTGA
TCACTTGAGAGTGTTTGGGTGTCTTGCTTTTGCAGCAACACTGCCCAAAGGTGACAAACTTGCACCTAGA
GCCAAGCGAACCATCTTCATTGGTTATTCTGAGACTCAAAAGGGTTACAGGTTGTATGACTTGGATAATA
AGGTGATCATAGTGAGCAGGGATGTAGTTTTCAGAGAGTTTCAGTTCCCTTTCAAAGAGTCCATCTCCCA
TGAACCTGATATGTTCACTCGAGCAGGTTCACTTAGCTCTGAAGATACAGCTTTGCAGCTAGTGTATAAT
GATATTTTTCCTTCCAGCTTTCATACTGATGATGATGATACTCCAGTTCTTATTCCTGACATTGTAGAGG
CCAATGAGGATATCACTTTGGGGACTCATTCTACCCAAAATCATATCACTTCAGCTGATGCTGCACCTTC
AGGCCACCTGCATGCTCCTGCAGAGTCAGTTGAGTCAGCTGAGCCTGACCTAGCAAATGCTGAATTTGAG
CACCATACTGCTGTAGCTGATCCCTCTCTAGTTCCAGCAAACCTGCACACTAGACCTAAACGCAATGCAG
GTCCTCCCATCTGGCTCAAGGACTTTGTGACACTGAACAAAGGCTCTAGGGATGTTCCATACCCTATAGC
CAACTATGTTTCCTATGATCACTTGCCTGTTCACTATCAAGCTTATTTGAGTGCTTTCTCCACTTATACT
GAACCTAAATCCTTCAAAGAAGCAGCTCAAGATGAGAAATGGATGGAGGCCATGTCCCTTGAGATACAGG
CTCTTGAGGATAATAACACCTGGGAGATTGTCCCTTTACCCCCTGGTAAACAGCCTATAGGGTCCAAATG
GGTGTACAAAATTAAATACAAAGCTAATGGTGAAGTTGACAGGTTTAAGGCAAGGCTAGTGGCCAAGGGA
TACACTCAGCAAGAAGGCCTTGACTACCATGAAACTTTTTCTCCAGTGGCCAAAATGGTCACTGTAAAAG
CTGTCATATCTGTTGCTGCTTCCAAGGGCTGGTTCCTTTTCCAGATGGATGTCAACAATGCTTTTCTACA
AGGTGACCTCATGGAAGAAGTTTATATGTCTCTGCCTCAGGGTTTTCACAGCCAAGGGGAGACCAAAGTG
TGCAGGCTGTTGAATCCCTCTATGGTTTAAAGCAAGCATCAAGGCAGTGGAACATCAAGCTTACCACTGT
CCTTATGCAGGCTGGTTTTATGCAAAGTGCTTATGATCACTCCTTGTTTACCAAAAGAGAGGGGACTGAC
CTTGTCATAATCCTGATTTATGTGGATGATCTGTTAATAACAGGCAGCAGCAATGTTTTGATTTCAGAAG
CAAAGGCAACCCTGCATCAGCATTTCAAGATGAAAGATTTGGGAGAACTAAAATACTTCTTAGGCATTGA
GGTGCTGAGATCAGAAAAGGGAATCCTACTGAACCAGAGGAAGTATGCACTGGAACTGATATCAGGTGTT
GGTCTGGGAGGCTGCAGACCAGTGTCAACCCCAATGGAACAGAACCAAAGGCTGACTACTGTAGAATATG
ACAAGCACTTAGGAAAGACTGATGATGCAGAGTTAGAGGATGTGGGATCCTATCAGAGACTGGTGGGAAA
GCTTCTCTACTTGACAATCACAAGGCCAGATATCAGCTTTGCAGTGCAGGTGCTGAGTCAATTCATGCAG
CAACCCAAACAGTCACACCTGGAAGCAGCATTGAGGGTTGTGAAGTACATAAAAGGTTCTCCAGGTGTTA
GGAAGCGGCCGCTGCAGCGTCGCGTCGGGCCAAGCGAAGCAGACGGCACGGCATCTCTGTCGCTGCCTCT
GGACCCCTCTCGAGAGTTCCGCTCCACCGTTGGACTTGCTCCGCTGTCGGCATCCAGAAATTGCGTGGCG
GAGCGGCAGACGTGAGCCGGCACGGCAGGCGGCCTCCTCCTCCTCTCACGGCACCGGCAGCTACGGGGGA
TTCCTTTCCCACCGCTCCTTCGCTTTCCCTTCCTCGCCCGCCGTAATAAATAGACACCCCCTCCACACCC
TCTTTCCCCAACCTCGTGTTGTTCGGAGCGCACACACACACAACCAGATCTCCCCCAAATCCACCCGTCG
GCACCTCCGCTTCAAGGTACGCCGCTCGTCCTCCCCCCCCCCCCCTCTCTACCTTCTCTAGATCGGCGTT
CCGGTCCATGGTTAGGGCCCGGTAGTTCTACTTCTGTTCATGTTTGTGTTAGATCCGTGTTTGTGTTAGA
TCCGTGCTGCTAGCGTTCGTACACGGATGCGACCTGTACGTCAGACACGTTCTGATTGCTAACTTGCCAG
TGTTTCTCTTTGGGGAATCCTGGGATGGCTCTAGCCGTTCCGCAGACGGGATCGATTTCATGATTTTTTT
TGTTTCGTTGCATAGGGTTTGGTTTGCCCTTTTCCTTTATTTCAATATATGCCGTGCACTTGTTTGTCGG
GTCATCTTTTCATGCTTTTTTTTGTCTTGGTTGTGATGATGTGGTCTGGTTGGGCGGTCGTTCTAGATCG
GAGTAGAAATCTGTTTCAAACTACCTGGTGGATTTATTAATTTTGGATCTGTATGTGTGTGCCATACATA
TTCATAGTTACGAATTGAAGATGATGGATGGAAATATCGATCTAGGATAGGTATACATGTTGATGCGGGT
TTTACTGATGCATATACAGAGATGCTTTTTGTTCGCTTGGTTGTGATGATGTGGTGTGGTTGGGCGGTCG
TTCATTCGTTCTAGATCGGAGTAGAATACTGTTTCAAACTACCTGGTGTATTTATTAATTTTGGAACTGT
ATGTGTGTGTCATACATCTTCATAGTTACGAGTTTAAGATGGATGGAAATATCGATCTAGGATAGGTATA
CATGTTGATGTGGGTTTTACTGATGCATATACATGATGGCATATGCAGCATCTATTCATATGCTCTAACC
TTGAGTACCTATCTATTATAATAAACAAGTATGTTTTATAATTATTTTGATCTTGATATACTTGGATGAT
GGCATATGCAGCAGCTATATGTGGATTTTTTTAGCCCTGCCTTCATACGCTATTTATTTGCTTGGTACTG
TTTCTTTTGTCGATGCTCACCCTGTTGTTTGGTGTTACTTCTGCAGGGCGCGCCATCAACAAGTTTGTAC
AAAAAAGCAGGCTCTTTAAAGTATTTTTACAACAATTACCAACAACAACAAACAACAAACAACATTACAA
TTACTATTTACAATTACAAAAAAAATGGACAAAAAATACAGCATTGGGTTGGACATTGGGACAAATAGCG
TGGGTTGGGCAGTCATTACAGACGAATACAAGGTTCCTAGCAAGAAGTTCAAGGTGTTGGGCAACACTGA
CAGGCACTCGATCAAGAAAAATCTCATTGGTGCACTCCTTTTCGATAGTGGGGAGACTGCCGAAGCGACC
AGACTGAAAAGGACTGCTAGAAGGCGCTATACCCGGCGTAAGAATCGCATTTGCTACCTCCAGGAGATAT
TCTCTAACGAAATGGCCAAGGTTGATGACAGCTTCTTTCATCGCTTGGAGGAATCATTCCTCGTCGAGGA
AGACAAGAAACACGAGCGGCATCCGATCTTTGGAAACATTGTTGATGAGGTCGCATATCACGAAAAGTAC
CCCACGATCTACCATCTTCGCAAGAAACTGGTGGATTCAACTGACAAGGCTGATCTGCGGTTGATATACC
TCGCACTTGCTCACATGATCAAGTTCCGTGGCCATTTTCTTATTGAGGGAGACCTGAACCCTGATAATTC
TGACGTCGATAAGTTGTTCATCCAGCTCGTGCAAACATACAATCAGCTCTTTGAGGAAAACCCTATCAAC
GCCTCTGGAGTTGATGCCAAAGCGATCCTTTCCGCGAGGCTGTCGAAGAGTAGAAGGCTGGAGAACTTGA
TCGCCCAACTTCCTGGCGAAAAGAAAAACGGTTTGTTCGGGAATCTCATTGCGCTGAGCTTGGGACTCAC
GCCAAACTTCAAGTCTAACTTCGACCTCGCAGAGGATGCTAAACTTCAGCTGTCCAAGGATACTTATGAT
GACGATCTTGACAACCTGTTGGCACAAATCGGTGACCAGTACGCTGATTTGTTCCTCGCTGCCAAGAACC
TCAGCGATGCCATACTCCTTTCAGACATCCTCCGCGTGAACACTGAGATTACCAAAGCACCTCTGTCTGC
TTCCATGATAAAGCGTTATGATGAGCACCATCAAGACCTCACTCTGTTGAAGGCGTTGGTTAGACAGCAA
CTCCCAGAGAAGTACAAAGAAATCTTCTTTGACCAATCTAAGAATGGCTACGCCGGATATATTGATGGCG
GAGCGTCCCAGGAGGAGTTCTACAAGTTTATCAAACCTATTCTTGAGAAGATGGATGGTACGGAGGAACT
CCTTGTTAAACTGAATAGAGAGGATCTCTTGCGCAAGCAACGGACTTTCGACAACGGCAGCATACCGCAC
CAGATCCATCTCGGAGAGCTTCACGCCATCCTTCGCCGGCAGGAAGATTTCTACCCCTTTCTGAAGGACA
ACCGTGAGAAGATCGAAAAAATCCTTACTTTCAGAATCCCTTACTATGTCGGTCCACTGGCTAGAGGCAA
CTCTAGATTTGCTTGGATGACACGCAAGAGTGAGGAAACTATCACCCCTTGGAACTTCGAGGAAGTGGTT
GACAAGGGCGCATCGGCTCAAAGTTTCATTGAGAGAATGACTAATTTTGATAAGAACCTTCCGAACGAGA
AAGTCCTGCCCAAGCATTCACTCCTTTACGAGTATTTCACAGTGTATAACGAACTTACGAAGGTGAAATA
CGTTACTGAGGGTATGCGGAAGCCGGCATTCCTGTCGGGGGAACAAAAGAAAGCTATAGTGGATCTGTTG
TTCAAAACTAACAGGAAGGTTACCGTCAAGCAGCTTAAGGAGGATTACTTCAAGAAAATAGAATGTTTTG
ACTCGGTGGAGATCAGTGGCGTTGAAGATAGATTCAACGCTTCACTGGGAACCTACCACGACCTCCTTAA
GATCATTAAGGACAAAGATTTCTTGGATAACGAGGAAAATGAGGACATTCTCGAAGATATAGTCCTTACA
CTGACGTTGTTTGAGGACCGTGAAATGATCGAGGAAAGATTGAAGACCTATGCTCATCTCTTCGACGATA
AGGTTATGAAGCAGCTCAAGCGTAGAAGGTACACAGGTTGGGGGCGTCTTTCTAGAAAGCTGATTAATGG
CATAAGGGATAAACAATCTGGAAAGACGATTCTGGATTTCCTCAAGTCCGACGGCTTCGCCAACCGCAAT
TTTATGCAGCTTATACACGACGATTCCCTGACTTTCAAAGAGGACATCCAGAAGGCCCAAGTTAGCGGCC
AAGGAGATTCACTTCACGAGCATATCGCCAACCTGGCGGGTAGCCCGGCGATCAAGAAAGGGATTCTTCA
GACCGTCAAGGTCGTGGATGAGCTGGTGAAAGTTATGGGCCGGCATAAGCCCGAAAACATAGTGATCGAG
ATGGCCCGTGAAAATCAGACTACCCAAAAAGGACAGAAGAACTCCCGCGAGCGGATGAAAAGGATAGAGG
AAGGCATCAAGGAACTTGGAAGCCAGATCCTGAAGGAGCACCCAGTTGAAAACACACAGTTGCAAAATGA
GAAGCTCTATCTTTACTATCTCCAAAATGGTAGAGACATGTATGTGGATCAGGAGTTGGACATTAACAGG
CTCTCAGACTACGATGTCGACCATATCGTGCCGCAATCGTTCCTTAAGGACGATAGTATAGATAATAAGG
TGCTGACTCGGTCGGATAAAAACCGTGGCAAGTCGGACAATGTTCCCAGTGAGGAAGTTGTGAAGAAGAT
GAAGAACTACTGGCGCCAACTGTTGAATGCAAAATTGATCACCCAGAGGAAGTTTGACAACCTCACAAAA
GCAGAGCGCGGTGGGCTCAGTGAACTTGATAAAGCTGGATTCATTAAGAGGCAACTTGTTGAGACACGCC
AGATTACGAAGCACGTCGCGCAGATACTGGATTCTAGGATGAACACCAAGTACGACGAGAATGATAAATT
GATCAGAGAAGTGAAGGTTATCACATTGAAGTCTAAACTCGTGTCCGATTTTCGCAAAGACTTCCAATTT
TATAAGGTTCGGGAGATCAACAATTATCACCATGCACATGATGCTTACCTCAACGCCGTGGTTGGTACGG
CGTTGATTAAGAAATACCCGAAGCTGGAGTCTGAGTTCGTGTACGGGGATTATAAGGTCTACGACGTGAG
GAAAATGATCGCTAAGAGTGAGCAGGAAATTGGTAAAGCCACCGCGAAGTATTTCTTTTACTCTAACATC
ATGAACTTCTTCAAGACAGAGATAACGTTGGCAAATGGTGAAATACGTAAGAGACCTCTCATCGAGACTA
ACGGTGAAACCGGGGAAATCGTTTGGGATAAAGGGCGGGACTTTGCTACTGTTCGTAAGGTCCTCTCCAT
GCCGCAAGTGAATATTGTTAAGAAAACAGAGGTCCAGACGGGCGGATTCTCTAAGGAATCCATCCTTCCC
AAAAGAAACAGCGACAAGCTGATTGCGAGGAAGAAAGATTGGGACCCTAAGAAATATGGTGGGTTCGATT
CTCCAACCGTTGCCTACTCCGTCTTGGTCGTGGCGAAGGTTGAGAAGGGTAAATCTAAGAAACTCAAATC
CGTCAAGGAACTCCTTGGGATTACTATCATGGAGAGGTCTTCCTTCGAAAAGAATCCTATCGATTTCCTT
GAGGCTAAAGGCTATAAGGAAGTGAAGAAGGATCTCATCATCAAGCTCCCAAAGTACAGCCTGTTTGAGT
TGGAAAACGGAAGGAAGCGCATGTTGGCATCAGCTGGAGAGCTCCAGAAAGGGAACGAGCTGGCCTTGCC
TTCTAAGTATGTGAACTTCCTCTATCTTGCGTCGCACTACGAGAAGCTGAAAGGCAGTCCAGAGGACAAC
GAACAGAAACAACTTTTTGTTGAGCAACACAAGCATTATCTGGATGAGATTATAGAACAGATCAGCGAGT
TCTCAAAAAGAGTCATTCTTGCCGATGCTAACCTCGACAAGGTGCTCTCCGCATACAACAAACACAGAGA
CAAGCCGATCAGGGAGCAGGCTGAAAATATCATTCATCTCTTCACTCTTACCAACCTGGGTGCCCCCGCG
GCATTCAAGTATTTTGATACAACGATTGACCGGAAACGTTACACAAGCACGAAGGAGGTCCTTGATGCGA
CCCTGATTCATCAAAGCATAACAGGGCTCTATGAGACGAGAATCGATTTGTCACAGCTCGGCGGAGACTA
CCCGTATGACGTGCCCGATTACGCTGCCGCGGCAGCTGAGTTCAAGCGCGAGGAACAGGCCCGGAAGGCG
AAAGTGAACAATGAGAAGAAAACAGAAATCGTTAAACCTGAGAGCTGCTCAAACGAGGGAGACGTTAAGG
ATCTTAAGAGGAAAGACTCTGAGGATGGCAACGAAGGAGAGGAAGAGGAAGCTAGCTCAAAACCTAAGAA
ACCAAAGGTGGCACTCTCACATCTCCAAGACATTGACGACACCGAAGCAGACCAAGAAGAAGAATAACTC
GAGATATCTAGACCCAGCTTTCTTGTACAAAGTGGTTGATGATCCTCTAGAGTCCTGCTTTAATGAGATA
TGCGAGACGCCTATGATCGCATGATATTTGCTTTCAATTCTGTTGTGCACGTTGTAAAAAACCTGAGCAT
GTGTAGCTCAGATCCTTACCGCCGGTTTCGGTTCATTCTAATGAATATATCACCCGTTACTATCGTATTT
TTATGAATAATATTCTCCGTTCAATTTACTGATTGTACCCTACTACTTATATGTACAATATTAAAATGAA
AACAATATATTGTGCTGAATAGGTTTATAGCGACATCTATGATAGAGCGCCACAATAACAAACAATTGCG
TTTTATTATTACAAATCCAATTTTAAAAAAAGCGGCAGAACCGGTCAAACCTAAAAGACTGATTACATAA
ATCTTATTCAAATTTCAAAAGTGCCCCAGGGGCTAGTATCTACGACACACCGAGCGGCGAACTAATAACG
CTCACTGAAGGGAACTCCGGTTCCCCGCCGGCGCGCATGGGTGAGATTCCTTGAAGTTGAGTATTGGCCG
TCCGCTCTACCGAAAGTTACGGGCACCATTCAACCCGGTCCAGCACGGCGGCCGGGTAACCGACTTGCTG
CCCCGAGAATTATGCAGCATTTTTTTGGTGTATGTGGGCCCCAAATGAAGTGCAGGTCAAACCTTGACAG
TGACGACAAATCGTTGGGCGGGTCCAGGGCGAATTTTGCGACAACATGTCGAGGCTCAGCAGGACCGGCA
TGCAAGCTAGCTTACTAGTGATATTCTATAGTGTCACCTAAATCTGCGCGGCCGCAAAGTCGACGAATTC
TCCCGGGTGGATCCAAGGCCTTCTAGAAAAACTCGAGAACGTTGGGCCCCAATTGGCTAGCAAGCTTATT
CGGGTCAAGGGGAAGCCAGCGCGCCACCCCACGTCAGCAAATACGGAGGCGCGGGGTTGACGGCGTCACC
CGGTCCTAACGGCGACCAACAAACCAGCCAGAAGAAATTACAGTAAAAAAAAAGTAAATTGCACTTTGAT
CCACCTTTTATTACCTAAGTCTCAATTTGGATCACCCTTAAACCTATCTTTTCAATTTGGGCCGGGTTGT
GGTTTGGACTACCATGAACAACTTTTCGTCATGTCTAACTTCCCTTTCAGCAAACATATGAACCATATAT
AGAGGAGATCGGCCGTATACTAGAGCTGATGTGTTTAAGGTCGTTGATTGCACGAGAAAAAAAAATCCAA
ATCGCAACAATAGCAAATTTATCTGGTTCAAAGTGAAAAGATATGTTTAAAGGTAGTCCAAAGTAAAACT
TATAGATAATAAAATGTGGTCCAAAGCGTAATTCACTCAAAAAAAATCAACGAGACGTGTACCAAACGGA
GACAAACGGCATCTTCTCGAAATTTCCCAACCGCTCGCTCGCCCGCCTCGTCTTCCCGGAAACCGCGGTG
GTTTCAGCGTGGCGGATTCTCCAAGCAGACGGAGACGTCACGGCACGGGACTCCTCCCACCACCCAACCG
CCATAAATACCAGCCCCCTCATCTCCTCTCCTCGCATCAGCTCCACCCCCGAAAAATTTCTCCCCAATCT
CGCGAGGCTCTCGTCGTCGAATCGAATCCTCTCGCGTCCTCAAGGTACGCTGCTTCTCCTCTCCTCGCTT
CGTTTCGATTCGATTTCGGACGGGTGAGGTTGTTTTGTTGCTAGATCCGATTGGTGGTTAGGGTTGTCGA
TGTGATTATCGTGAGATGTTTAGGGGTTGTAGATCTGATGGTTGTGATTTGGGCACGGTTGGTTCGATAG
GTGGAATCGTGGTTAGGTTTTGGGATTGGATGTTGGTTCTGATGATTGGGGGGAATTTTTACGGTTAGAT
GAATTGTTGGATGATTCGATTGGGGAAATCGGTGTAGATCTGTTGGGGAATTGTGGAACTAGTCATGCCT
GAGTGATTGGTGCGATTTGTAGCGTGTTCCATCTTGTAGGCCTTGTTGCGAGCATGTTCAGATCTACTGT
TCCGCTCTTGATTGAGTTATTGGTGCCTTGGGTTGGTGCAAACACAGGCTTTAATATGTTATATCTGTTT
TGTGTTTGATGTAGATCTGTAGGGTAGTTCTTCTTAGACATGGTTCAATTATGTAGCTTGTGCGTTTCGA
TTTGATTTCATATGTTCACAGATTAGATAATGATGAACTCTTTTAATTAATTGTCAATGGTAAATAGGAA
GTCTTGTCGCTATATCTGTCATAATGATCTCATGTTACTATCTGCCAGTAATTTATGCTAAGAACTATAT
TAGAATATCATGTTACAATCTGTAGTAATATCATGTTACAATCTGTAGTTCATCTATATAATCTATTGTG
GTAATTTCTTTTTACTATCTGTGTGAAGATTATTGCCACTAGTTCATTCTACTTATTTCTGAAGTTCAGG
ATACGTGTGCTGTTACTACCTATCTGAATACATGTGTGATGTGCCTGTTACTATCTTTTTGAATACATGT
ATGTTCTGTTGGAATATGTTTGCTGTTTGATCCGTTGTTGTGTCCTTAATCTTGTGCTAGTTCTTACCCT
ATCTGTTTGGTGATTATTTCTTGCAGATGCAGATCTTTGTGAAGACATTGACCGGCAAGACTATCACCCT
GGAGGTGGAGTCCTCTGACACCATCGACAATGTCAAGGCTAAGATCCAAGATAAGGAGGGCATCCCCCCG
GACCAGCAGCGTCTCATCTTCGCTGGCAAGCAGCTCGAAGATGGCAGGACCCTTGCTGACTACAACATCC
AGAAGGAGTCCACCCTTCACCTTGTCCTCCGCCTCCGTGGTGGCGGATCCATGAAAAAGCCTGAACTCAC
CGCGACGTCTGTCGAGAAGTTTCTGATCGAAAAGTTCGACAGCGTCTCCGACCTGATGCAGCTCTCGGAG
GGCGAAGAATCTCGTGCTTTCAGCTTCGATGTAGGAGGGCGTGGATATGTCCTGCGGGTAAATAGCTGCG
CCGATGGTTTCTACAAAGATCGTTATGTTTATCGGCACTTTGCATCGGCCGCGCTCCCGATTCCGGAAGT
GCTTGACATTGGGGAGTTTAGCGAGAGCCTGACCTATTGCATCTCCCGCCGTTCACAGGGTGTCACGTTG
CAAGACCTGCCTGAAACCGAACTGCCCGCTGTTCTACAACCGGTCGCGGAGGCTATGGATGCGATCGCTG
CGGCCGATCTTAGCCAGACGAGCGGGTTCGGCCCATTCGGACCGCAAGGAATCGGTCAATACACTACATG
GCGTGATTTCATATGCGCGATTGCTGATCCCCATGTGTATCACTGGCAAACTGTGATGGACGACACCGTC
AGTGCGTCCGTCGCGCAGGCTCTCGATGAGCTGAGAGCTGTATGCGGAGTGCATCAGGCTCTTTCACTCC
ATCGACATATCGGATTGTCCCTATACGAATAGCTTAGACAGCCGCTTAGCCGAATTGGAAAGACGGAAAA
GCCCGAAGAGGAACTTGTCTTTTCCCACGGCGACCTGGGAGACAGCAACATCTTTGTGAAAGATGGCAAA
GTAAGTGGCTTTTCGAGCTATTTTTTGACTTACTGGGGATCAAGCCTGATTGGGAGAAAATAAAATATTA
TATTTTACTGGATGAATTGTTTTAGTACCTAGATGTGGCGCAACGATGCCGGCGACAAGCAGGAGCGCAC
CGACTTCTTCCGCATCAAGTGTTTTGGCTCTCAGGCCGAGGCCCACGGCAAGTATTTGGGCAAGGGGTCG
CTGGTATTCGTGCAGGGCAAGATTCGGAATACCAAGTACGAGAAGGACGGCCAGACGGTCTACGGGACCG
ACTTCATTGCCGATAAGGTGGATTATCTGGACACCAAGGCACCAGGCGGGTCAAATCAGGAATAAGGGCA
CATTGCCCCGGCGTGAGTCGGGGCAATCCCGCAAGGAGCACCGTCATGCGTGCGCCCCGCGAAACCTTCC
AGTCCGTCGGCTCGATGGTCCAGCAAGCTACGGCCAAGATCGAGCGCGACAGCGTGCAACTGACACGCGA
GGAACTATGACGACCAAGAAGCGAAAAACCGCCGGCGAGGACCTGGCAAAACAGGTCAGCGAGGCCAAGC
AAGCCGCGTTGCTGAACGCTCTGCCCTGTTCACCACGCGCAACAAGAAAATCCCGCGCGAGGCGCTGCAA
AACAAGGTCATTTTCCACGTCAACAAGGACGTGAAGATCACACCTTCACGTTCTACGAGCTTTGCCAGGA
CCTGGGCTGGTCGATCAATGGCCGGTATTACACGAAGGCCGAGGAATGCCTGTCGCGCCTACAGCGTCCC
GTTGCCAGGTCCTGATCGACGAGGAAATCGTCGTGCTGTTTGCTGGCGACCACTACACGAAATTCATATG
GGAGAAGTACCGCAAGCTGATTCCACCCGCGTGAAGAAGTGGCGCGAGCAGGTCGGCGAAGCCTGCGAAG
AGTTGCGAGGCAGCGGCCTGGTGGAACACGCCTGGGTCAATGTGCTTTGGGCCGAGGACTGCCCCGAAGT
CCGGCACCTCGTGCACGCGGATTTCGGCTCCAACAATGTCCTGACGGACAATGGCCGCATAACAGCGGTC
ATTGACTGGAGCGAGGCGATGTTCGGGGATTCCCAATACGAGGTCGCCAACATCTTCTTCTGGAGGCCGT
GGTTGGCTTGTATGGAGCAGCAGACGCGCTACTTCGAGCGGAGGCATCCGGAGCTTGCAGGATCGCCACG
ACTCCGGGCGTATATGCTCCGCATTGGTCTTGACCAACTCTATCAGAGCTTGGTTGACGGCAATTTCGAT
GATGCAGCTTGGGCGCAGGGTCGATGCGACGCAATCGTCCGATCCGGAGCCGGGACTGTCGGGCGTACAC
AAATCGCCCGCAGAAGCGCGGCCGTCTGGACCGATGGCTGTGTAGAAGTACTCGCCGATAGTGGAAACCG
ACGCCCCAGCACTCGTCCGAGGGCAAAGAAATAGTTAATCGACAAGCTCGAGTTTCTCCATAATAATGTG
TGAGTAGTTCCCAGATAAGGGAATTAGGGTTCCTATAGGGTTTCGCTCATGTGTTGAGCATATAAGAAAC
CCTTAGTATGTATTTGTATTTGTAAAATACTTCTATCAATAAAATTTCTAATTCCTAAAACCAAAATCCA
GTACTAAAATCCAGATCCCCCGAATTAATTCGGCGTTAATTCAGTACATTAAAAACGCGTACGGTTAAAA
CCACCCCAGTACATTAAAAACGTCCGCAATGTGTTATTAAGTTGTCTAAGCGTCAATTTGTTTACACCAC
AATATATCCTGCCACCAGCCAGCCAACAGCTCCCCGACCGGCAGCTCGGCACAAAATCACCACTCGATAC
AGGCAGCCCATCAGTCCACTAGACGCTCACCGGGCTGGTTGCCCTCGCCGCTGGGCTGGCGGCCGTCTAT
GGCCCTGCAAACGCGCCAGAAACGCCGTCGAAGCCGTGTGCGAGACACCGCAGCCGCCGGCGTTGTGGAT
ACCTCGCGGAAAACTTGGCCCTCACTGACAGATGAGGGGCGGACGTTGACACTTGAGGGGCCGACTCACC
CGGCGCGGCGTTGACAGATGAGGGGCAGGCTCGATTTCGGCCGGCGACGTGGAGCTGGCCAGCCTCGCAA
ATCGGCGAAAACGCCTGATTTTACGCGAGTTTCCCACAGATGATGTGGACAAGCCTGGGGATAAGTGCCC
TGCGGTATTGACACTTGAGGGGCGCGACTACTGACAGATGAGGGGCGCGATCCTTGACACTTGAGGGGCA
GAGTGCTGACAGATGAGGGGCGCACCTATTGACATTTGAGGGGCTGTCCACAGGCAGAAAATCCAGCATT
TGCAAGGGTTTCCGCCCGTTTTTCGGCCACCGCTAACCTGTCTTTTAACCTGCTTTTAAACCAATATTTA
TAAACCTTGTTTTTAACCAGGGCTGCGCCCTGTGCGCGTGACCGCGCACGCCGAAGGGGGGTGCCCCCCC
TTCTCGAACCCTCCCGGCCCGCTCTCGCGTTGGCAGCATCACCCATAATTGTGGTTTCAAAATCGGCTCC
GTCGATACTATGTTATACGCCAACTTTGAAAACAACTTTGAAAAAGCTGTTTTCTGGTATTTAAGGTTTT
AGAATGCAAGGAACAGTGAATTGGAGTTCGTCTTGTTATAATTAGCTTCTTGGGGTATCTTTAAATACTG
TAGAAAAGAGGAAGGAAATAATAAATGGCTAAAATGAGAATATCACCGGAATTGAAAAAACTGATCGAAA
AATACCGCTGCGTAAAAGATACGGAAGGAATGTCTCCTGCTAAGGTATATAAGCTGGTGGGAGAAAATGA
AAACCTATATTTAAAAATGACGGACAGCCGGTATAAAGGGACCACCTATGATGTGGAACGGGAAAAGGAC
ATGATGCTATGGCTGGAAGGAAAGCTGCCTGTTCCAAAGGTCCTGCACTTTGAACGGCATGATGGCTGGA
GCAATCTGCTCATGAGTGAGGCCGATGGCGTCCTTTGCTCGGAAGAGTATGAAGATGAACAAAGCCCTGA
AAAGATTATCATTACTTACTGAATAACGATCTGGCCGATGTGGATTGCGAAAACTGGGAAGAAGACACTC
CATTTAAAGATCCGCGCGAGCTGTATGATTTTTTATTGATCTTGGGAGAAGCGGCAGGGCGGACAAGTGG
TATGACATTGCCTTCTGCGTCCGGTCGATCAGGGAGGATATTGGGGAAGAACAGTATGGGTGAATGAATC
GGACGTTTGACCGGAAGGCATACAGGCAAGAACTGATCGACGCGGGGTTTTCCGCCGAGGATGCCGAAAC
CATCGCAAGCCGGCTCCCCCTGCCCTGCCCGCGCCATCGGCCGCCGTGGAGCGTTCGCGTCGTCTCGAAC
AGGAGGCGGCAGGTTTGGCGAAGTCGATGACCATCGACACACGAAGCAGCAGATCAAGGAAATGCAGCTT
TCCTTGTTCGATATTGCGCCGTGGCCGGACACGATGCGAGCGATGCCAAACGACACGGCCCCTACACCGG
CGTCGAGCTGCGGGCCGACGATGACGAACTGGTGTGGCAGCAGGTGTTGGAGTACGCGAAGCGCACCCCT
ATCGGCGAGCCGATGCGACGGCGATGGGCTTCACGTCCGACCGCGTTGGGCACCTGGAATCGGTGTCGCT
GCTGCACCGCTTCCGCGTCCTGGACCGTGGCAAGAAAAGTCGCCGACGGCCCGACGGATGTTCGACTATT
TCAGCTCGCACCGGGAGCCGTACCCGCTCAAGCTGGAAACCTTCCGCCTCATGTGCGGATCGATGACCTG
GTGCATTGCAAACGCTAGGGCCTTGTGGGGTCAGTTCCGGCTGGGGGTTCAGCAGCCAGCGCTTTACTGA
GATCCTCTTCCGCTTCCTCGCTCACTGACTCGCTGCGCTCGGTCGTTCGGCTGCGGCGAGCGGTATCAGC
TCACTCAAAGGCGGTAATACGGTTATCCACAGAATCAGGGGATAACGCAGGAAAGAACATGTGAGCAAAA
GGCCAGCAAAAGGCCAGGAACCGTAAAAAGGCCGCGTTGCTGGCGTTTTTCCATAGGCTCCGCCCCCCTG
ACGAGCATCACAAAAATCGACGCTCAAGTCAGAGGTGGCGAAACCCGACAGGACTATAAAGATACCAGGC
GTTTCCCCCTGGAAGCTCCCTCGTGCGCTCTCCTGTTCCGACCCTGCCGCTTACCGGATACCTGTCCGCC
TTTCTCCCTTCGGGAAGCGTGGCGCTTTCTCATAGCTCACGCTGTAGGTATCTCAGTTCGGTGTAGGTCG
TTCGCTCCAAGCTGGGCTGTGTGCACGAACCCCCCGTTCAGCCCGACCGCTGCGCCTTATCCGGTAACTA
TCGTCTTGAGTCCAACCCGGTAAGACACGACTTATCGCCACTGGCAGCAGCCACTGGTAACAGGATTAGC
AGAGCGAGGTATGTAGGCGGTGCTACAGAGTTCTTGAAGTGGTGGCCTAACTACGGCTACACTAGAAGAA
CAGTATTTGGTATCTGCGCTCTGCTGAAGCCAGTTACCTTCGGAAAAAGAGTTGGTAGCTCTTGATCCGG
CAAACAAACCACCGCTGGTAGCGGTGGTTTTTTTGTTTGCAAGCAGCAGATTACGCGCAGAAAAAAAGGA
TCTCAAGAAGATCCTTTGATCTTTTCTACGGGGTCTGACGCTCAGTGGAACGAAAACTCACGTTAAGGGA
TTTTGGTCATGAGATTATCAAAAAGGATCTTCACCTAGATCCTTTTGGATC
