Features (pLannotate 1.2.2; 18 found; start..end, strand, type, name):
     88..112     -  misc_feature   RB T-DNA repeat: right border repeat from nopaline C58 T-DNA
   2313..3673    +  promoter       Ubi promoter (fragment): maize polyubiquitin gene promoter
   3692..3716    +  protein_bind   attB1: mutant version of attB; recombination site for the Gateway® BP reaction BP Clonase™
   3735..3790    +  misc_feature   TMV Ω: translational enhancer from the tobacco mosaic virus 5'-leader sequence (Gallie et al., 1988)
   3798..7901    +  CDS            cas9: CAS9_STRP1 - Also known as csn1 From Streptococcus pyogenes serotype M1.
   8195..8219    -  protein_bind   attB2: mutant version of attB; recombination site for the Gateway® BP reaction BP Clonase™
   8237..8944    +  terminator     OCS terminator: octopine synthase terminator
   8977..8995    -  promoter       SP6 promoter: promoter for bacteriophage SP6 RNA polymerase
   9088..10796   +  promoter       Ubi promoter: RUBQ2; promoter for the rice (Oryza sativa) polyubiquitin gene RUBQ2
  10797..11024   +  CDS            UBIQ_AVESA: Experimental evidence at protein level: Swiss-Prot protein existence level 1. Ubiquitin exists either covalently attached to another protein, or free (unanchored). When covalently bound, it is conjugated to target proteins via an isopeptide bond either as a monomer (monoubiquitin), a polymer linked via different Lys residues of the ubiquitin (polyubiquitin chains) or a linear polymer linked via the initiator Met of the ubiquitin (linear polyubiquitin chains). Polyubiquitin chains, when attached to a target protein, have different functions depending on the Lys residue of the ubiquitin that is
  11031..12056   +  CDS            HygR: hygromycin B phosphotransferase confers resistance to hygromycin
  12075..12249   +  polyA_signal   CaMV poly(A) signal: cauliflower mosaic virus polyadenylation signal
  12362..12386   -  misc_feature   LB T-DNA repeat: left border repeat from nopaline C58 T-DNA
  12466..13097   +  rep_origin     oriV: incP origin of replication
  13309..14103   +  CDS            KanR: aminoglycoside phosphotransferase; aphA-3; confers resistance to kanamycin
  14402..15550   +  CDS            trfA: trans-acting replication protein that binds to and activates oriV
  15574..15601   +  CDS            TetR (fragment): tetracycline resistance regulatory protein; tetR
  15790..16378   -  rep_origin     ori: high-copy-number ColE1/pMB1/pBR322/pUC origin of replication
>Addgene plasmid #128767 | pARS3_MUbCAS9_MC | addgene full sequence | sequence record 267814 | Addgene NGS Result
GCATGCACATACAAATGGACGAACGGATAAACCTTTTCACGCCCTTTTAAATATCCGATTATTCTAATAA
ACGCTCTTTTCTCTTAGGTTTACCCGCCAATATATCCTGTCAAACACTGATAGTTTCGCGTAGCGGATAA
CAATTTCACACAGGGATATCACTAGTAAAAGGTACATTTAAATCAGTTCGATGACCCTAGGCTGAACTGG
TACGGCCGGCCTCGATGCTTACGCACGTGAATTCCGGATCGCCTGCAGGGACTTGACAATTGTACCAGTT
TAAACAAGTTGTAATGAGTTGCTGGCCTCTCTTGGGATTGTTCATCAAAGTAGCTGTCCCTACACACCAC
AACAGAATGGTGTTGTGGAGAGAAAGCACAGACACATCCTTGAGATGGCAAGGGCACTTAAGTTTCAGAG
TGGTGTACCTACCAGGTTTTGGGGAGACTGTGTCAAGACTGTTGTATACCTGATCAATAGACTCCCTACT
CCAATCTTACAAGGCAAATGTCCATATGAACTACTCTATCAGAAACATGCCAAGCTTGATCACTTGAGAG
TGTTTGGGTGTCTTGCTTTTGCAGCAACACTGCCCAAAGGTGACAAACTTGCACCTAGAGCCAAGCGAAC
CATCTTCATTGGTTATTCTGAGACTCAAAAGGGTTACAGGTTGTATGACTTGGATAATAAGGTGATCATA
GTGAGCAGGGATGTAGTTTTCAGAGAGTTTCAGTTCCCTTTCAAAGAGTCCATCTCCCATGAACCTGATA
TGTTCACTCGAGCAGGTTCACTTAGCTCTGAAGATACAGCTTTGCAGCTAGTGTATAATGATATTTTTCC
TTCCAGCTTTCATACTGATGATGATGATACTCCAGTTCTTATTCCTGACATTGTAGAGGCCAATGAGGAT
ATCACTTTGGGGACTCATTCTACCCAAAATCATATCACTTCAGCTGATGCTGCACCTTCAGGCCACCTGC
ATGCTCCTGCAGAGTCAGTTGAGTCAGCTGAGCCTGACCTAGCAAATGCTGAATTTGAGCACCATACTGC
TGTAGCTGATCCCTCTCTAGTTCCAGCAAACCTGCACACTAGACCTAAACGCAATGCAGGTCCTCCCATC
TGGCTCAAGGACTTTGTGACACTGAACAAAGGCTCTAGGGATGTTCCATACCCTATAGCCAACTATGTTT
CCTATGATCACTTGCCTGTTCACTATCAAGCTTATTTGAGTGCTTTCTCCACTTATACTGAACCTAAATC
CTTCAAAGAAGCAGCTCAAGATGAGAAATGGATGGAGGCCATGTCCCTTGAGATACAGGCTCTTGAGGAT
AATAACACCTGGGAGATTGTCCCTTTACCCCCTGGTAAACAGCCTATAGGGTCCAAATGGGTGTACAAAA
TTAAATACAAAGCTAATGGTGAAGTTGACAGGTTTAAGGCAAGGCTAGTGGCCAAGGGATACACTCAGCA
AGAAGGCCTTGACTACCATGAAACTTTTTCTCCAGTGGCCAAAATGGTCACTGTAAAAGCTGTCATATCT
GTTGCTGCTTCCAAGGGCTGGTTCCTTTTCCAGATGGATGTCAACAATGCTTTTCTACAAGGTGACCTCA
TGGAAGAAGTTTATATGTCTCTGCCTCAGGGTTTTCACAGCCAAGGGGAGACCAAAGTGTGCAGGCTGTT
GAATCCCTCTATGGTTTAAAGCAAGCATCAAGGCAGTGGAACATCAAGCTTACCACTGTCCTTATGCAGG
CTGGTTTTATGCAAAGTGCTTATGATCACTCCTTGTTTACCAAAAGAGAGGGGACTGACCTTGTCATAAT
CCTGATTTATGTGGATGATCTGTTAATAACAGGCAGCAGCAATGTTTTGATTTCAGAAGCAAAGGCAACC
CTGCATCAGCATTTCAAGATGAAAGATTTGGGAGAACTAAAATACTTCTTAGGCATTGAGGTGCTGAGAT
CAGAAAAGGGAATCCTACTGAACCAGAGGAAGTATGCACTGGAACTGATATCAGGTGTTGGTCTGGGAGG
CTGCAGACCAGTGTCAACCCCAATGGAACAGAACCAAAGGCTGACTACTGTAGAATATGACAAGCACTTA
GGAAAGACTGATGATGCAGAGTTAGAGGATGTGGGTTCCTATCAGAGACTGGTGGGAAAGCTTCTCTACT
TGACAATCACAAGGCCAGATATCAGCTTTGCAGTGCAGGTGCTGAGTCAATTCATGCAGCAACCCAAACA
GTCACACCTGGAAGCAGCATTGAGGGTTGTGAAGTACATAAAAGGTTCTCCAGGTGTTAGGAAGCGGCCG
CTGCAGCGTCGCGTCGGGCCAAGCGAAGCAGACGGCACGGCATCTCTGTCGCTGCCTCTGGACCCCTCTC
GAGAGTTCCGCTCCACCGTTGGACTTGCTCCGCTGTCGGCATCCAGAAATTGCGTGGCGGAGCGGCAGAC
GTGAGCCGGCACGGCAGGCGGCCTCCTCCTCCTCTCACGGCACCGGCAGCTACGGGGGATTCCTTTCCCA
CCGCTCCTTCGCTTTCCCTTCCTCGCCCGCCGTAATAAATAGACACCCCCTCCACACCCTCTTTCCCCAA
CCTCGTGTTGTTCGGAGCGCACACACACACAACCAGATCTCCCCCAAATCCACCCGTCGGCACCTCCGCT
TCAAGGTACGCCGCTCGTCCTCCCCCCCCCCCTCTCTACCTTCTCTAGATCGGCGTTCCGGTCCATGGTT
AGGGCCCGGTAGTTCTACTTCTGTTCATGTTTGTGTTAGATCCGTGTTTGTGTTAGATCCGTGCTGCTAG
CGTTCGTACACGGATGCGACCTGTACGTCAGACACGTTCTGATTGCTAACTTGCCAGTGTTTCTCTTTGG
GGAATCCTGGGATGGCTCTAGCCGTTCCGCAGACGGGATCGATTTCATGATTTTTTTTGTTTCGTTGCAT
AGGGTTTGGTTTGCCCTTTTCCTTTATTTCAATATATGCCGTGCACTTGTTTGTCGGGTCATCTTTTCAT
GCTTTTTTTTGTCTTGGTTGTGATGATGTGGTCTGGTTGGGCGGTCGTTCTAGATCGGAGTAGAAATCTG
TTTCAAACTACCTGGTGGATTTATTAATTTTGGATCTGTATGTGTGTGCCATACATATTCATAGTTACGA
ATTGAAGATGATGGATGGAAATATCGATCTAGGATAGGTATACATGTTGATGCGGGTTTTACTGATGCAT
ATACAGAGATGCTTTTTGTTCGCTTGGTTGTGATGATGTGGTGTGGTTGGGCGGTCGTTCATTCGTTCTA
GATCGGAGTAGAATACTGTTTCAAACTACCTGGTGTATTTATTAATTTTGGAACTGTATGTGTGTGTCAT
ACATCTTCATAGTTACGAGTTTAAGATGGATGGAAATATCGATCTAGGATAGGTATACATGTTGATGTGG
GTTTTACTGATGCATATACATGATGGCATATGCAGCATCTATTCATATGCTCTAACCTTGAGTACCTATC
TATTATAATAAACAAGTATGTTTTATAATTATTTTGATCTTGATATACTTGGATGATGGCATATGCAGCA
GCTATATGTGGATTTTTTTAGCCCTGCCTTCATACGCTATTTATTTGCTTGGTACTGTTTCTTTTGTCGA
TGCTCACCCTGTTGTTTGGTGTTACTTCTGCAGGGCGCGCCGATATCATCAACAAGTTTGTACAAAAAAG
CAGGCTCTTTAAAGTATTTTTACAACAATTACCAACAACAACAAACAACAAACAACATTACAATTACTAT
TTACAATTACAAAAAAAATGGACAAAAAATACAGCATTGGGTTGGACATTGGGACAAATAGCGTGGGTTG
GGCAGTCATTACAGACGAATACAAGGTTCCTAGCAAGAAGTTCAAGGTGTTGGGCAACACTGACAGGCAC
TCGATCAAGAAAAATCTCATTGGTGCACTCCTTTTCGATAGTGGGGAGACTGCCGAAGCGACCAGACTGA
AAAGGACTGCTAGAAGGCGCTATACCCGGCGTAAGAATCGCATTTGCTACCTCCAGGAGATATTCTCTAA
CGAAATGGCCAAGGTTGATGACAGCTTCTTTCATCGCTTGGAGGAATCATTCCTCGTCGAGGAAGACAAG
AAACACGAGCGGCATCCGATCTTTGGAAACATTGTTGATGAGGTCGCATATCACGAAAAGTACCCCACGA
TCTACCATCTTCGCAAGAAACTGGTGGATTCAACTGACAAGGCTGATCTGCGGTTGATATACCTCGCACT
TGCTCACATGATCAAGTTCCGTGGCCATTTTCTTATTGAGGGAGACCTGAACCCTGATAATTCTGACGTC
GATAAGTTGTTCATCCAGCTCGTGCAAACATACAATCAGCTCTTTGAGGAAAACCCTATCAACGCCTCTG
GAGTTGATGCCAAAGCGATCCTTTCCGCGAGGCTGTCGAAGAGTAGAAGGCTGGAGAACTTGATCGCCCA
ACTTCCTGGCGAAAAGAAAAACGGTTTGTTCGGGAATCTCATTGCGCTGAGCTTGGGACTCACGCCAAAC
TTCAAGTCTAACTTCGACCTCGCAGAGGATGCTAAACTTCAGCTGTCCAAGGATACTTATGATGACGATC
TTGACAACCTGTTGGCACAAATCGGTGACCAGTACGCTGATTTGTTCCTCGCTGCCAAGAACCTCAGCGA
TGCCATACTCCTTTCAGACATCCTCCGCGTGAACACTGAGATTACCAAAGCACCTCTGTCTGCTTCCATG
ATAAAGCGTTATGATGAGCACCATCAAGACCTCACTCTGTTGAAGGCGTTGGTTAGACAGCAACTCCCAG
AGAAGTACAAAGAAATCTTCTTTGACCAATCTAAGAATGGCTACGCCGGATATATTGATGGCGGAGCGTC
CCAGGAGGAGTTCTACAAGTTTATCAAACCTATTCTTGAGAAGATGGATGGTACGGAGGAACTCCTTGTT
AAACTGAATAGAGAGGATCTCTTGCGCAAGCAACGGACTTTCGACAACGGCAGCATACCGCACCAGATCC
ATCTCGGAGAGCTTCACGCCATCCTTCGCCGGCAGGAAGATTTCTACCCCTTTCTGAAGGACAACCGTGA
GAAGATCGAAAAAATCCTTACTTTCAGAATCCCTTACTATGTCGGTCCACTGGCTAGAGGCAACTCTAGA
TTTGCTTGGATGACACGCAAGAGTGAGGAAACTATCACCCCTTGGAACTTCGAGGAAGTGGTTGACAAGG
GCGCATCGGCTCAAAGTTTCATTGAGAGAATGACTAATTTTGATAAGAACCTTCCGAACGAGAAAGTCCT
GCCCAAGCATTCACTCCTTTACGAGTATTTCACAGTGTATAACGAACTTACGAAGGTGAAATACGTTACT
GAGGGTATGCGGAAGCCGGCATTCCTGTCGGGGGAACAAAAGAAAGCTATAGTGGATCTGTTGTTCAAAA
CTAACAGGAAGGTTACCGTCAAGCAGCTTAAGGAGGATTACTTCAAGAAAATAGAATGTTTTGACTCGGT
GGAGATCAGTGGCGTTGAAGATAGATTCAACGCTTCACTGGGAACCTACCACGACCTCCTTAAGATCATT
AAGGACAAAGATTTCTTGGATAACGAGGAAAATGAGGACATTCTCGAAGATATAGTCCTTACACTGACGT
TGTTTGAGGACCGTGAAATGATCGAGGAAAGATTGAAGACCTATGCTCATCTCTTCGACGATAAGGTTAT
GAAGCAGCTCAAGCGTAGAAGGTACACAGGTTGGGGGCGTCTTTCTAGAAAGCTGATTAATGGCATAAGG
GATAAACAATCTGGAAAGACGATTCTGGATTTCCTCAAGTCCGACGGCTTCGCCAACCGCAATTTTATGC
AGCTTATACACGACGATTCCCTGACTTTCAAAGAGGACATCCAGAAGGCCCAAGTTAGCGGCCAAGGAGA
TTCACTTCACGAGCATATCGCCAACCTGGCGGGTAGCCCGGCGATCAAGAAAGGGATTCTTCAGACCGTC
AAGGTCGTGGATGAGCTGGTGAAAGTTATGGGCCGGCATAAGCCCGAAAACATAGTGATCGAGATGGCCC
GTGAAAATCAGACTACCCAAAAAGGACAGAAGAACTCCCGCGAGCGGATGAAAAGGATAGAGGAAGGCAT
CAAGGAACTTGGAAGCCAGATCCTGAAGGAGCACCCAGTTGAAAACACACAGTTGCAAAATGAGAAGCTC
TATCTTTACTATCTCCAAAATGGTAGAGACATGTATGTGGATCAGGAGTTGGACATTAACAGGCTCTCAG
ACTACGATGTCGACCATATCGTGCCGCAATCGTTCCTTAAGGACGATAGTATAGATAATAAGGTGCTGAC
TCGGTCGGATAAAAACCGTGGCAAGTCGGACAATGTTCCCAGTGAGGAAGTTGTGAAGAAGATGAAGAAC
TACTGGCGCCAACTGTTGAATGCAAAATTGATCACCCAGAGGAAGTTTGACAACCTCACAAAAGCAGAGC
GCGGTGGGCTCAGTGAACTTGATAAAGCTGGATTCATTAAGAGGCAACTTGTTGAGACACGCCAGATTAC
GAAGCACGTCGCGCAGATACTGGATTCTAGGATGAACACCAAGTACGACGAGAATGATAAATTGATCAGA
GAAGTGAAGGTTATCACATTGAAGTCTAAACTCGTGTCCGATTTTCGCAAAGACTTCCAATTTTATAAGG
TTCGGGAGATCAACAATTATCACCATGCACATGATGCTTACCTCAACGCCGTGGTTGGTACGGCGTTGAT
TAAGAAATACCCGAAGCTGGAGTCTGAGTTCGTGTACGGGGATTATAAGGTCTACGACGTGAGGAAAATG
ATCGCTAAGAGTGAGCAGGAAATTGGTAAAGCCACCGCGAAGTATTTCTTTTACTCTAACATCATGAACT
TCTTCAAGACAGAGATAACGTTGGCAAATGGTGAAATACGTAAGAGACCTCTCATCGAGACTAACGGTGA
AACCGGGGAAATCGTTTGGGATAAAGGGCGGGACTTTGCTACTGTTCGTAAGGTCCTCTCCATGCCGCAA
GTGAATATTGTTAAGAAAACAGAGGTCCAGACGGGCGGATTCTCTAAGGAATCCATCCTTCCCAAAAGAA
ACAGCGACAAGCTGATTGCGAGGAAGAAAGATTGGGACCCTAAGAAATATGGTGGGTTCGATTCTCCAAC
CGTTGCCTACTCCGTCTTGGTCGTGGCGAAGGTTGAGAAGGGTAAATCTAAGAAACTCAAATCCGTCAAG
GAACTCCTTGGGATTACTATCATGGAGAGGTCTTCCTTCGAAAAGAATCCTATCGATTTCCTTGAGGCTA
AAGGCTATAAGGAAGTGAAGAAGGATCTCATCATCAAGCTCCCAAAGTACAGCCTGTTTGAGTTGGAAAA
CGGAAGGAAGCGCATGTTGGCATCAGCTGGAGAGCTCCAGAAAGGGAACGAGCTGGCCTTGCCTTCTAAG
TATGTGAACTTCCTCTATCTTGCGTCGCACTACGAGAAGCTGAAAGGCAGTCCAGAGGACAACGAACAGA
AACAACTTTTTGTTGAGCAACACAAGCATTATCTGGATGAGATTATAGAACAGATCAGCGAGTTCTCAAA
AAGAGTCATTCTTGCCGATGCTAACCTCGACAAGGTGCTCTCCGCATACAACAAACACAGAGACAAGCCG
ATCAGGGAGCAGGCTGAAAATATCATTCATCTCTTCACTCTTACCAACCTGGGTGCCCCCGCGGCATTCA
AGTATTTTGATACAACGATTGACCGGAAACGTTACACAAGCACGAAGGAGGTCCTTGATGCGACCCTGAT
TCATCAAAGCATAACAGGGCTCTATGAGACGAGAATCGATTTGTCACAGCTCGGCGGAGACTACCCGTAT
GACGTGCCCGATTACGCTGCCGCGGCAGCTGAGTTCAAGCGCGAGGAACAGGCCCGGAAGGCGAAAGTGA
ACAATGAGAAGAAAACAGAAATCGTTAAACCTGAGAGCTGCTCAAACGAGGGAGACGTTAAGGATCTTAA
GAGGAAAGACTCTGAGGATGGCAACGAAGGAGAGGAAGAGGAAGCTAGCTCAAAACCTAAGAAACCAAAG
GTGGCACTCTCACATCTCCAAGACATTGACGACACCGAAGCAGACCAAGAAGAAGAATAACTCGAGATAT
CTAGACCCAGCTTTCTTGTACAAAGTGGTTGATGATATCTAGAGTCCTGCTTTAATGAGATATGCGAGAC
GCCTATGATCGCATGATATTTGCTTTCAATTCTGTTGTGCACGTTGTAAAAAACCTGAGCATGTGTAGCT
CAGATCCTTACCGCCGGTTTCGGTTCATTCTAATGAATATATCACCCGTTACTATCGTATTTTTATGAAT
AATATTCTCCGTTCAATTTACTGATTGTACCCTACTACTTATATGTACAATATTAAAATGAAAACAATAT
ATTGTGCTGAATAGGTTTATAGCGACATCTATGATAGAGCGCCACAATAACAAACAATTGCGTTTTATTA
TTACAAATCCAATTTTAAAAAAAGCGGCAGAACCGGTCAAACCTAAAAGACTGATTACATAAATCTTATT
CAAATTTCAAAAGTGCCCCAGGGGCTAGTATCTACGACACACCGAGCGGCGAACTAATAACGCTCACTGA
AGGGAACTCCGGTTCCCCGCCGGCGCGCATGGGTGAGATTCCTTGAAGTTGAGTATTGGCCGTCCGCTCT
ACCGAAAGTTACGGGCACCATTCAACCCGGTCCAGCACGGCGGCCGGGTAACCGACTTGCTGCCCCGAGA
ATTATGCAGCATTTTTTTGGTGTATGTGGGCCCCAAATGAAGTGCAGGTCAAACCTTGACAGTGACGACA
AATCGTTGGGCGGGTCCAGGGCGAATTTTGCGACAACATGTCGAGGCTCAGCAGGACCGGCATGCAAGCT
AGCTTACTAGTGATATTCTATAGTGTCACCTAAATCTGCGGCCGCAAAGTCGACGAATTCTCCCGGGTGG
ATCCAAGGCCTTCTAGAAAAACTCGAGAACGTTGGGCCCCAATTGGCTAGCAAGCTTATTCGGGTCAAGG
GGAAGCCAGCGCGCCACCCCACGTCAGCAAATACGGAGGCGCGGGGTTGACGGCGTCACCCGGTCCTAAC
GGCGACCAACAAACCAGCCAGAAGAAATTACAGTAAAAAAAAAGTAAATTGCACTTTGATCCACCTTTTA
TTACCTAAGTCTCAATTTGGATCACCCTTAAACCTATCTTTTCAATTTGGGCCGGGTTGTGGTTTGGACT
ACCATGAACAACTTTTCGTCATGTCTAACTTCCCTTTCAGCAAACATATGAACCATATATAGAGGAGATC
GGCCGTATACTAGAGCTGATGTGTTTAAGGTCGTTGATTGCACGAGAAAAAAAAATCCAAATCGCAACAA
TAGCAAATTTATCTGGTTCAAAGTGAAAAGATATGTTTAAAGGTAGTCCAAAGTAAAACTTATAGATAAT
AAAATGTGGTCCAAAGCGTAATTCACTCAAAAAAAATCAACGAGACGTGTACCAAACGGAGACAAACGGC
ATCTTCTCGAAATTTCCCAACCGCTCGCTCGCCCGCCTCGTCTTCCCGGAAACCGCGGTGGTTTCAGCGT
GGCGGATTCTCCAAGCAGACGGAGACGTCACGGCACGGGACTCCTCCCACCACCCAACCGCCATAAATAC
CAGCCCCCTCATCTCCTCTCCTCGCATCAGCTCCACCCCCGAAAAATTTCTCCCCAATCTCGCGAGGCTC
TCGTCGTCGAATCGAATCCTCTCGCGTCCTCAAGGTACGCTGCTTCTCCTCTCCTCGCTTCGTTTCGATT
CGATTTCGGACGGGTGAGGTTGTTTTGTTGCTAGATCCGATTGGTGGTTAGGGTTGTCGATGTGATTATC
GTGAGATGTTTAGGGGTTGTAGATCTGATGGTTGTGATTTGGGCACGGTTGGTTCGATAGGTGGAATCGT
GGTTAGGTTTTGGGATTGGATGTTGGTTCTGATGATTGGGGGGAATTTTTACGGTTAGATGAATTGTTGG
ATGATTCGATTGGGGAAATCGGTGTAGATCTGTTGGGGAATTGTGGAACTAGTCATGCCTGAGTGATTGG
TGCGATTTGTAGCGTGTTCCATCTTGTAGGCCTTGTTGCGAGCATGTTCAGATCTACTGTTCCGCTCTTG
ATTGAGTTATTGGTGCCTTGGGTTGGTGCAAACACAGGCTTTAATATGTTATATCTGTTTTGTGTTTGAT
GTAGATCTGTAGGGTAGTTCTTCTTAGACATGGTTCAATTATGTAGCTTGTGCGTTTCGATTTGATTTCA
TATGTTCACAGATTAGATAATGATGAACTCTTTTAATTAATTGTCAATGGTAAATAGGAAGTCTTGTCGC
TATATCTGTCATAATGATCTCATGTTACTATCTGCCAGTAATTTATGCTAAGAACTATATTAGAATATCA
TGTTACAATCTGTAGTAATATCATGTTACAATCTGTAGTTCATCTATATAATCTATTGTGGTAATTTCTT
TTTACTATCTGTGTGAAGATTATTGCCACTAGTTCATTCTACTTATTTCTGAAGTTCAGGATACGTGTGC
TGTTACTACCTATCTGAATACATGTGTGATGTGCCTGTTACTATCTTTTTGAATACATGTATGTTCTGTT
GGAATATGTTTGCTGTTTGATCCGTTGTTGTGTCCTTAATCTTGTGCTAGTTCTTACCCTATCTGTTTGG
TGATTATTTCTTGCAGATGCAGATCTTTGTGAAGACATTGACCGGCAAGACTATCACCCTGGAGGTGGAG
TCCTCTGACACCATCGACAATGTCAAGGCTAAGATCCAAGATAAGGAGGGCATCCCCCCGGACCAGCAGC
GTCTCATCTTCGCTGGCAAGCAGCTCGAAGATGGCAGGACCCTTGCTGACTACAACATCCAGAAGGAGTC
CACCCTTCACCTTGTCCTCCGCCTCCGTGGTGGCGGATCCATGAAAAAGCCTGAACTCACCGCGACGTCT
GTCGAGAAGTTTCTGATCGAAAAGTTCGACAGCGTCTCCGACCTGATGCAGCTCTCGGAGGGCGAAGAAT
CTCGTGCTTTCAGCTTCGATGTAGGAGGGCGTGGATATGTCCTGCGGGTAAATAGCTGCGCCGATGGTTT
CTACAAAGATCGTTATGTTTATCGGCACTTTGCATCGGCCGCGCTCCCGATTCCGGAAGTGCTTGACATT
GGGGAGTTTAGCGAGAGCCTGACCTATTGCATCTCCCGCCGTTCACAGGGTGTCACGTTGCAAGACCTGC
CTGAAACCGAACTGCCCGCTGTTCTACAACCGGTCGCGGAGGCTATGGATGCGATCGCTGCGGCCGATCT
TAGCCAGACGAGCGGGTTCGGCCCATTCGGACCGCAAGGAATCGGTCAATACACTACATGGCGTGATTTC
ATATGCGCGATTGCTGATCCCCATGTGTATCACTGGCAAACTGTGATGGACGACACCGTCAGTGCGTCCG
TCGCGCAGGCTCTCGATGAGCTGATGCTTTGGGCCGAGGACTGCCCCGAAGTCCGGCACCTCGTGCACGC
GGATTTCGGCTCCAACAATGTCCTGACGGACAATGGCCGCATAACAGCGGTCATTGACTGGAGCGAGGCG
ATGTTCGGGGATTCCCAATACGAGGTCGCCAACATCTTCTTCTGGAGGCCGTGGTTGGCTTGTATGGAGC
AGCAGACGCGCTACTTCGAGCGGAGGCATCCGGAGCTTGCAGGATCGCCACGACTCCGGGCGTATATGCT
CCGCATTGGTCTTGACCAACTCTATCAGAGCTTGGTTGACGGCAATTTCGATGATGCAGCTTGGGCGCAG
GGTCGATGCGACGCAATCGTCCGATCCGGAGCCGGGACTGTCGGGCGTACACAAATCGCCCGCAGAAGCG
CGGCCGTCTGGACCGATGGCTGTGTAGAAGTACTCGCCGATAGTGGAAACCGACGCCCCAGCACTCGTCC
GAGGGCAAAGAAATAGTTAATCGACAAGCTCGAGTTTCTCCATAATAATGTGTGAGTAGTTCCCAGATAA
GGGAATTAGGGTTCCTATAGGGTTTCGCTCATGTGTTGAGCATATAAGAAACCCTTAGTATGTATTTGTA
TTTGTAAAATACTTCTATCAATAAAATTTCTAATTCCTAAAACCAAAATCCAGTACTAAAATCCAGATCC
CCCGAATTAATTCGGCGTTAATTCAGTACATTAAAAACGCGTACGGTTAAAACCACCCCAGTACATTAAA
AACGTCCGCAATGTGTTATTAAGTTGTCTAAGCGTCAATTTGTTTACACCACAATATATCCTGCCACCAG
CCAGCCAACAGCTCCCCGACCGGCAGCTCGGCACAAAATCACCACTCGATACAGGCAGCCCATCAGTCCA
CTAGAGACGCTCACCGGGCTGGTTGCCCTCGCCGCTGGGCTGGCGGCCGTCTATGGCCCTGCAAACGCGC
CAGAAACGCCGTCGAAGCCGTGTGCGAGACACCGCAGCCGCCGGCGTTGTGGATACCTCGCGGAAAACTT
GGCCCTCACTGACAGATGAGGGGCGGACGTTGACACTTGAGGGGCCGACTCACCCGGCGCGGCGTTGACA
GATGAGGGGCAGGCTCGATTTCGGCCGGCGACGTGGAGCTGGCCAGCCTCGCAAATCGGCGAAAACGCCT
GATTTTACGCGAGTTTCCCACAGATGATGTGGACAAGCCTGGGGATAAGTGCCCTGCGGTATTGACACTT
GAGGGGCGCGACTACTGACAGATGAGGGGCGCGATCCTTGACACTTGAGGGGCAGAGTGCTGACAGATGA
GGGGCGCACCTATTGACATTTGAGGGGCTGTCCACAGGCAGAAAATCCAGCATTTGCAAGGGTTTCCGCC
CGTTTTTCGGCCACCGCTAACCTGTCTTTTAACCTGCTTTTAAACCAATATTTATAAACCTTGTTTTTAA
CCAGGGCTGCGCCCTGTGCGCGTGACCGCGCACGCCGAAGGGGGGTGCCCCCCCTTCTCGAACCCTCCCG
GCCCGCTCTCGCGTTGGCAGCATCACCCATAATTGTGGTTTCAAAATCGGCTCCGTCGATACTATGTTAT
ACGCCAACTTTGAAAACAACTTTGAAAAAGCTGTTTTCTGGTATTTAAAGTTTTAGAATGCAAGGAACAG
TGAATTGGAGTTCGTCTTGTTATAATTAGCTTCTTGGGGTATCTTTAAATACTGTAGAAAAGAGGAAGGA
AATAATAAATGGCTAAAATGAGAATATCACCGGAATTGAAAAAACTGATCGAAAAATACCGCTGCGTAAA
AGATACGGAAGGAATGTCTCCTGCTAAGGTATATAAGCTGGTGGGAGAAAATGAAAACCTATATTTAAAA
ATGACGGACAGCCGGTATAAAGGGACCACCTATGATGTGGAACGGGAAAAGGACATGATGCTATGGCTGG
AAGGAAAGCTGCCTGTTCCAAAGGTCCTGCACCTTGAACGGCATGATGGCTGGAGCAATCTGCTCATGAG
TGAGGCCGATGGCGTCCTTTGCTCGGAAGAGTATGAAGATGAACAAAGCCCTGAAAAGATTATCGAGCTG
TATGCGGAGTGCATCAGGCTCTTTCACTCCATCGACATATCGGATTGTCCCTATACGAATAGCTTAGACA
GCCGCTTAGCCGAATTGGATTACTTACTGAATAACGATCTGGCCGATGTGGATTGCGAAAACTGGGAAGA
AGACACCCCATTTAAAGATCCGCGCGAGCTGTATGATTTTTTAAAGACGGAAAAGCCCGAAGAGGAACTT
GTCTTTTCCCACGGCGACCTGGGAGACAGCAACATCTTTGTGAAAGATGGCAAAGTAAGTGGCTTTATTG
ATCTTGGGAGAAGCGGCAGGGCGGACAAGTGGTATGACATTGCCTTCTGCGTCCGGTCGATCAGGGAGGA
TATTGGGGAAGAACAGTATGTCGAGCTATTTTTTGACTTACTGGGGATCAAGCCTGATTGGGAGAAAATA
AAATATTATATTTTACTGGATGAATTGTTTTAGTACCTAGATGTGGCGCAACGATGCTGGCGACAAGCAG
GAGCGCACCGACTTCTTCCGCATCAAGTGTTTTGGCTCTCAGGCCGAGGCCCACGGCAAGTATTTGGGCA
AGGGGTCGCTGGTATTCGTGCAGGGCAAGATTCGGAATACCAAGTACGAGAAGGACGGCCAGACGGTCTA
CGGGACCGACTTCATTGCCGATAAGGTGGATTATCTGGACACCAAGGCACCAGGCGGATCAAATCAGGAA
TAAGGGCACATTGCCCCGGCGTGAGTCGGGGCAATCCCGCAAGGAGGGTGAATGAATCGGACGTTTGACC
GGAAGGCATACAGGCAAGAACTGATCGACGCGGGGTTTTCCGCCGAGGATGCCGAAACCATCGCAAGCCG
CACCGTCATGCGTGCGCCCCGCGAAACCTTCCAGTCCGTCGGCTCGATGGCCCAGCAAGCTACGGCCAAG
ATCGAGCGCGACAGCGTGCAACTGGCTCCCCCTGCCCTGCCCGCGCCATCGGCCGCCGTGGAGCGTTCGC
GTCGTCTCGAACAGGAGGCGGCAGGTTTGGCGAAGTCGATGACCATCGACACGCGAGGAACTATGACGAC
CAAGAAGCGAAAAACCGCCGGCGAGGACCTGGCAAAACAGGTCAGCGAGGCCAAGCAAGCCGCGTTGCTG
AAACACACGAAGCAGCAGATCAAGGAAATGCAGCTTTCCTTGTTCGATATTGCGCCGTGGCCGGACACGA
TGCGAGCGATGCCAAACGACACGGCCCGCTCTGCCCTGTTCACCACGCGCAACAAGAAAATCCCGCGCGA
GGCGCTGCAAAACAAGGTCATTTTCCACGTCAACAAGGACGTGAAGATCACCTACACCGGCGTCGAGCTG
CGGGCCGACGATGACGAACTGGTGTGGCAGCAGGTGTTGGAGTACGCGAAGCGCACCCCTATCGGCGAGC
CGATCACCTTCACGTTCTACGAGCTTTGCCAGGACCTGGGCTGGTCGATCAATGGCCGGTATTACACGAA
GGCCGAGGAATGCCTGTCGCGCCTACAGGCGACGGCGATGGGCTTCACGTCCGACCGCGTTGGGCACCTG
GAATCGGTGTCGCTGCTGCACCGCTTCCGCGTCCTGGACCGTGGCAAGAAAACGTCCCGTTGCCAGGTCC
TGATCGACGAGGAAATCGTCGTGCTGTTTGCTGGCGACCACTACACGAAATTCATATGGGAGAAGTACCG
CAAGCTGTCGCCGACGGCCCGACGGATGTTCGACTATTTCAGCTCGCACCGGGAGCCGTACCCGCTCAAG
CTGGAAACCTTCCGCCTCATGTGCGGATCGGATTCCACCCGCGTGAAGAAGTGGCGCGAGCAGGTCGGCG
AAGCCTGCGAAGAGTTGCGAGGCAGCGGCCTGGTGGAACACGCCTGGGTCAATGATGACCTGGTGCATTG
CAAACGCTAGGGCCTTGTGGGGTCAGTTCCGGCTGGGGGTTCAGCAGCCAGCGCTTTACTGAGATCCTCT
TCCGCTTCCTCGCTCACTGACTCGCTGCGCTCGGTCGTTCGGCTGCGGCGAGCGGTATCAGCTCACTCAA
AGGCGGTAATACGGTTATCCACAGAATCAGGGGATAACGCAGGAAAGAACATGTGAGCAAAAGGCCAGCA
AAAGGCCAGGAACCGTAAAAAGGCCGCGTTGCTGGCGTTTTTCCATAGGCTCCGCCCCCCTGACGAGCAT
CACAAAAATCGACGCTCAAGTCAGAGGTGGCGAAACCCGACAGGACTATAAAGATACCAGGCGTTTCCCC
CTGGAAGCTCCCTCGTGCGCTCTCCTGTTCCGACCCTGCCGCTTACCGGATACCTGTCCGCCTTTCTCCC
TTCGGGAAGCGTGGCGCTTTCTCATAGCTCACGCTGTAGGTATCTCAGTTCGGTGTAGGTCGTTCGCTCC
AAGCTGGGCTGTGTGCACGAACCCCCCGTTCAGCCCGACCGCTGCGCCTTATCCGGTAACTATCGTCTTG
AGTCCAACCCGGTAAGACACGACTTATCGCCACTGGCAGCAGCCACTGGTAACAGGATTAGCAGAGCGAG
GTATGTAGGCGGTGCTACAGAGTTCTTGAAGTGGTGGCCTAACTACGGCTACACTAGAAGAACAGTATTT
GGTATCTGCGCTCTGCTGAAGCCAGTTACCTTCGGAAAAAGAGTTGGTAGCTCTTGATCCGGCAAACAAA
CCACCGCTGGTAGCGGTGGTTTTTTTGTTTGCAAGCAGCAGATTACGCGCAGAAAAAAAGGATCTCAAGA
AGATCCTTTGATCTTTTCTACGGGGTCTGACGCTCAGTGGAACGAAAACTCACGTTAAGGGATTTTGGTC
ATGAGATTATCAAAAAGGATCTTCACCTAGATCCTTTTGGATCTCCTGTGGTTG
